>Addgene plasmid #154878 | pLVX-Puro-mGSDME F2A | addgene full sequence | sequence record 306828 | Addgene NGS Result
TGGAAGGGCTAATTCACTCCCAAAGAAGACAAGATATCCTTGATCTGTGGATCTACCACACACAAGGCTA
CTTCCCTGATTAGCAGAACTACACACCAGGGCCAGGGGTCAGATATCCACTGACCTTTGGATGGTGCTAC
AAGCTAGTACCAGTTGAGCCAGATAAGGTAGAAGAGGCCAATAAAGGAGAGAACACCAGCTTGTTACACC
CTGTGAGCCTGCATGGGATGGATGACCCGGAGAGAGAAGTGTTAGAGTGGAGGTTTGACAGCCGCCTAGC
ATTTCATCACGTGGCCCGAGAGCTGCATCCGGAGTACTTCAAGAACTGCTGATATCGAGCTTGCTACAAG
GGACTTTCCGCTGGGGACTTTCCAGGGAGGCGTGGCCTGGGCGGGACTGGGGAGTGGCGAGCCCTCAGAT
CCTGCATATAAGCAGCTGCTTTTTGCCTGTACTGGGTCTCTCTGGTTAGACCAGATCTGAGCCTGGGAGC
TCTCTGGCTAACTAGGGAACCCACTGCTTAAGCCTCAATAAAGCTTGCCTTGAGTGCTTCAAGTAGTGTG
TGCCCGTCTGTTGTGTGACTCTGGTAACTAGAGATCCCTCAGACCCTTTTAGTCAGTGTGGAAAATCTCT
AGCAGTGGCGCCCGAACAGGGACTTGAAAGCGAAAGGGAAACCAGAGGAGCTCTCTCGACGCAGGACTCG
GCTTGCTGAAGCGCGCACGGCAAGAGGCGAGGGGCGGCGACTGGTGAGTACGCCAAAAATTTTGACTAGC
GGAGGCTAGAAGGAGAGAGATGGGTGCGAGAGCGTCAGTATTAAGCGGGGGAGAATTAGATCGCGATGGG
AAAAAATTCGGTTAAGGCCAGGGGGAAAGAAAAAATATAAATTAAAACATATAGTATGGGCAAGCAGGGA
GCTAGAACGATTCGCAGTTAATCCTGGCCTGTTAGAAACATCAGAAGGCTGTAGACAAATACTGGGACAG
CTACAACCATCCCTTCAGACAGGATCAGAAGAACTTAGATCATTATATAATACAGTAGCAACCCTCTATT
GTGTGCATCAAAGGATAGAGATAAAAGACACCAAGGAAGCTTTAGACAAGATAGAGGAAGAGCAAAACAA
AAGTAAGACCACCGCACAGCAAGCGGCCGGCCGCTGATCTTCAGACCTGGAGGAGGAGATATGAGGGACA
ATTGGAGAAGTGAATTATATAAATATAAAGTAGTAAAAATTGAACCATTAGGAGTAGCACCCACCAAGGC
AAAGAGAAGAGTGGTGCAGAGAGAAAAAAGAGCAGTGGGAATAGGAGCTTTGTTCCTTGGGTTCTTGGGA
GCAGCAGGAAGCACTATGGGCGCAGCGTCAATGACGCTGACGGTACAGGCCAGACAATTATTGTCTGGTA
TAGTGCAGCAGCAGAACAATTTGCTGAGGGCTATTGAGGCGCAACAGCATCTGTTGCAACTCACAGTCTG
GGGCATCAAGCAGCTCCAGGCAAGAATCCTGGCTGTGGAAAGATACCTAAAGGATCAACAGCTCCTGGGG
ATTTGGGGTTGCTCTGGAAAACTCATTTGCACCACTGCTGTGCCTTGGAATGCTAGTTGGAGTAATAAAT
CTCTGGAACAGATTTGGAATCACACGACCTGGATGGAGTGGGACAGAGAAATTAACAATTACACAAGCTT
AATACACTCCTTAATTGAAGAATCGCAAAACCAGCAAGAAAAGAATGAACAAGAATTATTGGAATTAGAT
AAATGGGCAAGTTTGTGGAATTGGTTTAACATAACAAATTGGCTGTGGTATATAAAATTATTCATAATGA
TAGTAGGAGGCTTGGTAGGTTTAAGAATAGTTTTTGCTGTACTTTCTATAGTGAATAGAGTTAGGCAGGG
ATATTCACCATTATCGTTTCAGACCCACCTCCCAACCCCGAGGGGACCCGACAGGCCCGAAGGAATAGAA
GAAGAAGGTGGAGAGAGAGACAGAGACAGATCCATTCGATTAGTGAACGGATCTCGACGGTATCGCCTTT
AAAAGAAAAGGGGGGATTGGGGGGTACAGTGCAGGGGAAAGAATAGTAGACATAATAGCAACAGACATAC
AAACTAAAGAATTACAAAAACAAATTACAAAAATTCAAAATTTTCGGGTTTATTACAGGGACAGCAGAGA
TCCAGTTTATCGATAAGCTTGGGAGTTCCGCGTTACATAACTTACGGTAAATGGCCCGCCTGGCTGACCG
CCCAACGACCCCCGCCCATTGACGTCAATAATGACGTATGTTCCCATAGTAACGCCAATAGGGACTTTCC
ATTGACGTCAATGGGTGGAGTATTTACGGTAAACTGCCCACTTGGCAGTACATCAAGTGTATCATATGCC
AAGTACGCCCCCTATTGACGTCAATGACGGTAAATGGCCCGCCTGGCATTATGCCCAGTACATGACCTTA
TGGGACTTTCCTACTTGGCAGTACATCTACGTATTAGTCATCGCTATTACCATGGTGATGCGGTTTTGGC
AGTACATCAATGGGCGTGGATAGCGGTTTGACTCACGGGGATTTCCAAGTCTCCACCCCATTGACGTCAA
TGGGAGTTTGTTTTGGCACCAAAATCAACGGGACTTTCCAAAATGTCGTAACAACTCCGCCCCATTGACG
CAAATGGGCGGTAGGCGTGTACGGTGGGAGGTCTATATAAGCAGAGCTCGTTTAGTGAACCGTCAGATCG
CCTGGAGACGCCATCCACGCTGTTTTGACCTCCATAGAAGACACCGACTCTACTAGAGGATCGCTAGCGC
TACCGGACTCAGATCTCGAGATGGCTGCCAAAGCAACTCGAAATTTTCTTAAAGAAGTTGATGCTGGAGG
AGACCTGATTTCAGTCTCACACTTGAACGACTCTGACAAGCTGCAACTTCTAAGTCTGGTGACCAAAAAG
AAGAGATACTGGTGCTGGCAGAGACCCAAGTACCAGATTTTATCTGCCACCCTGGAAGATGTACTCACAG
AAGGGCACTGTCTCAGTCCAGTGGTTGTGGAGTCAGACTTCGTGAAATACGAGAGCAAGTGTGAGAACCA
TAAGAGCGGGGCTATTGGGACAGTCGTGGGGAAGGTCAAGCTGAACGTTGGTGGCAAAGGCGTGGTGGAG
AGTCACTCTTCGTTTGGAACCCTGAGGAAGCAGGAGGTGGACGTGCAGCAGCTCATCCAGGATGCCGTCA
AGAGAACAGTTAATATGGACAACCTGGTACTTCAGCAGGTGCTAGAGAGCAGGAACGAGGTCCTGTGTGT
GCTGACGCAGAAGATCATGACCACGCAGAAGTGCGTGATTTCTGAGCATGTGCAGTCGGAGGAGACGTGC
GGAGGCATGGTGGGGATCCAGACCAAGACTATACAGGTGTCAGCAACGGAGGATGGGACTGTCACCACAG
ACACCAATGTAGTGCTGGAGATCCCTGCTGCCACCACCATTGCCTATGGCATCATGGAGCTGTTTGTGAA
ACAAGATGGCCAGTTTGAATTCTGCCTCCTCCAAGGGAAACATGGTGGCTTCGAGCATGAGAGGAAACTA
GACTCTGTCTACTTGGACCCCCTGGCCTACAGAGAGTTCGCCTTTCTGGACATGCTGGATGGGGGTCAAG
GGATCTCTTCGCAGGACGGGCCCCTACGAGTTGTAAAACAAGCAACCCTGCACCTAGAGAGGAGTTTCCA
TCCCTTTGCGGTGTTACCTGCCCAGCAGCAGAGGGCGCTGTTCTGTGTCCTGCAGAAAATCCTGTTTGAT
GAAGAACTCCTTCGGGCCCTGGAGCAAGTGTGTGATGATGTGGCTGGTGGCCTCTGGTCCTCACAGGCTG
TATTGGCAATGGAGGAGCTGACCGACAGTCAGCAGCAGGACCTCACAGCCTTCTTGCAGCTGGTGGGATA
CAGGATACAAGGAGAGCATCCTGGCCCACAGGATGAGGTCAGCAACCAGAAGCTCTTTGCAACAGCCTAC
TTCCTGGTCAGCGCACTAGCAGAAATGCCTGATAATGCCACAGTTTTCCTGGGGACTTGCTGCAAACTCC
ATGTTATTTCTTCGCTGTGCTGCTTGCTCCATGCTCTGTCTGATGACAGCGTGTGTGATTTTCACAACCC
CACCTTGGCTCCTCTGAGAGACACAGAGAGGTTTGGCATCGTGCAGCGATTGTTTGCCTCTGCTGACATT
GCCCTGGAGAGGATGCAGTTTTCTGCGAAAGCCACCATCCTGAAGGACTCTTGCATCTTCCCGCTAATTC
TTCACATCACTCTAAGTGGGCTCAGCACTCTAAGCAAAGAGCATGAGGAAGAGCTTTGTCAGTCAGGACA
TGCTACAGGTCAAGACTAGGGATCCCGCGACTCTAGATAATTCTACCGGGTAGGGGAGGCGCTTTTCCCA
AGGCAGTCTGGAGCATGCGCTTTAGCAGCCCCGCTGGGCACTTGGCGCTACACAAGTGGCCTCTGGCCTC
GCACACATTCCACATCCACCGGTAGGCGCCAACCGGCTCCGTTCTTTGGTGGCCCCTTCGCGCCACCTTC
TACTCCTCCCCTAGTCAGGAAGTTCCCCCCCGCCCCGCAGCTCGCGTCGTGCAGGACGTGACAAATGGAA
GTAGCACGTCTCACTAGTCTCGTGCAGATGGACAGCACCGCTGAGCAATGGAAGCGGGTAGGCCTTTGGG
GCAGCGGCCAATAGCAGCTTTGCTCCTTCGCTTTCTGGGCTCAGAGGCTGGGAAGGGGTGGGTCCGGGGG
CGGGCTCAGGGGCGGGCTCAGGGGCGGGGCGGGCGCCCGAAGGTCCTCCGGAGGCCCGGCATTCTGCACG
CTTCAAAAGCGCACGTCTGCCGCGCTGTTCTCCTCTTCCTCATCTCCGGGCCTTTCGACCTGCAGCCCAA
GCTTACCATGACCGAGTACAAGCCCACGGTGCGCCTCGCCACCCGCGACGACGTCCCCAGGGCCGTACGC
ACCCTCGCCGCCGCGTTCGCCGACTACCCCGCCACGCGCCACACCGTCGATCCGGACCGCCACATCGAGC
GGGTCACCGAGCTGCAAGAACTCTTCCTCACGCGCGTCGGGCTCGACATCGGCAAGGTGTGGGTCGCGGA
CGACGGCGCCGCGGTGGCGGTCTGGACCACGCCGGAGAGCGTCGAAGCGGGGGCGGTGTTCGCCGAGATC
GGCCCGCGCATGGCCGAGTTGAGCGGTTCCCGGCTGGCCGCGCAGCAACAGATGGAAGGCCTCCTGGCGC
CGCACCGGCCCAAGGAGCCCGCGTGGTTCCTGGCCACCGTCGGCGTCTCGCCCGACCACCAGGGCAAGGG
TCTGGGCAGCGCCGTCGTGCTCCCCGGAGTGGAGGCGGCCGAGCGCGCCGGGGTGCCCGCCTTCCTGGAG
ACCTCCGCGCCCCGCAACCTCCCCTTCTACGAGCGGCTCGGCTTCACCGTCACCGCCGACGTCGAGGTGC
CCGAAGGACCGCGCACCTGGTGCATGACCCGCAAGCCCGGTGCCTGACCGCGTCTGGAACAATCAACCTC
TGGATTACAAAATTTGTGAAAGATTGACTGGTATTCTTAACTATGTTGCTCCTTTTACGCTATGTGGATA
CGCTGCTTTAATGCCTTTGTATCATGCTATTGCTTCCCGTATGGCTTTCATTTTCTCCTCCTTGTATAAA
TCCTGGTTGCTGTCTCTTTATGAGGAGTTGTGGCCCGTTGTCAGGCAACGTGGCGTGGTGTGCACTGTGT
TTGCTGACGCAACCCCCACTGGTTGGGGCATTGCCACCACCTGTCAGCTCCTTTCCGGGACTTTCGCTTT
CCCCCTCCCTATTGCCACGGCGGAACTCATCGCCGCCTGCCTTGCCCGCTGCTGGACAGGGGCTCGGCTG
TTGGGCACTGACAATTCCGTGGTGTTGTCGGGGAAGCTGACGTCCTTTCCATGGCTGCTCGCCTGTGTTG
CCACCTGGATTCTGCGCGGGACGTCCTTCTGCTACGTCCCTTCGGCCCTCAATCCAGCGGACCTTCCTTC
CCGCGGCCTGCTGCCGGCTCTGCGGCCTCTTCCGCGTCTTCGCCTTCGCCCTCAGACGAGTCGGATCTCC
CTTTGGGCCGCCTCCCCGCCTGGAATTAATTCTGCAGTCGAGACCTAGAAAAACATGGAGCAATCACAAG
TAGCAATACAGCAGCTACCAATGCTGATTGTGCCTGGCTAGAAGCACAAGAGGAGGAGGAGGTGGGTTTT
CCAGTCACACCTCAGGTACCTTTAAGACCAATGACTTACAAGGCAGCTGTAGATCTTAGCCACTTTTTAA
AAGAAAAGAGGGGACTGGAAGGGCTAATTCACTCCCAACGAAGACAAGATATCCTTGATCTGTGGATCTA
CCACACACAAGGCTACTTCCCTGATTAGCAGAACTACACACCAGGGCCAGGGGTCAGATATCCACTGACC
TTTGGATGGTGCTACAAGCTAGTACCAGTTGAGCCAGATAAGGTAGAAGAGGCCAATAAAGGAGAGAACA
CCAGCTTGTTACACCCTGTGAGCCTGCATGGGATGGATGACCCGGAGAGAGAAGTGTTAGAGTGGAGGTT
TGACAGCCGCCTAGCATTTCATCACGTGGCCCGAGAGCTGCATCCGGAGTACTTCAAGAACTGCTGATAT
CGAGCTTGCTACAAGGGACTTTCCGCTGGGGACTTTCCAGGGAGGCGTGGCCTGGGCGGGACTGGGGAGT
GGCGAGCCCTCAGATCCTGCATATAAGCAGCTGCTTTTTGCCTGTACTGGGTCTCTCTGGTTAGACCAGA
TCTGAGCCTGGGAGCTCTCTGGCTAACTAGGGAACCCACTGCTTAAGCCTCAATAAAGCTTGCCTTGAGT
GCTTCAAGTAGTGTGTGCCCGTCTGTTGTGTGACTCTGGTAACTAGAGATCCCTCAGACCCTTTTAGTCA
GTGTGGAAAATCTCTAGCAGTAGTAGTTCATGTCATCTTATTATTCAGTATTTATAACTTGCAAAGAAAT
GAATATCAGAGAGTGAGAGGCCTTGACATTGCTAGCGTTTTACCGTCGACCTCTAGCTAGAGCTTGGCGT
AATCATGGTCATAGCTGTTTCCTGTGTGAAATTGTTATCCGCTCACAATTCCACACAACATACGAGCCGG
AAGCATAAAGTGTAAAGCCTGGGGTGCCTAATGAGTGAGCTAACTCACATTAATTGCGTTGCGCTCACTG
CCCGCTTTCCAGTCGGGAAACCTGTCGTGCCAGCTGCATTAATGAATCGGCCAACGCGCGGGGAGAGGCG
GTTTGCGTATTGGGCGCTCTTCCGCTTCCTCGCTCACTGACTCGCTGCGCTCGGTCGTTCGGCTGCGGCG
AGCGGTATCAGCTCACTCAAAGGCGGTAATACGGTTATCCACAGAATCAGGGGATAACGCAGGAAAGAAC
ATGTGAGCAAAAGGCCAGCAAAAGGCCAGGAACCGTAAAAAGGCCGCGTTGCTGGCGTTTTTCCATAGGC
TCCGCCCCCCTGACGAGCATCACAAAAATCGACGCTCAAGTCAGAGGTGGCGAAACCCGACAGGACTATA
AAGATACCAGGCGTTTCCCCCTGGAAGCTCCCTCGTGCGCTCTCCTGTTCCGACCCTGCCGCTTACCGGA
TACCTGTCCGCCTTTCTCCCTTCGGGAAGCGTGGCGCTTTCTCATAGCTCACGCTGTAGGTATCTCAGTT
CGGTGTAGGTCGTTCGCTCCAAGCTGGGCTGTGTGCACGAACCCCCCGTTCAGCCCGACCGCTGCGCCTT
ATCCGGTAACTATCGTCTTGAGTCCAACCCGGTAAGACACGACTTATCGCCACTGGCAGCAGCCACTGGT
AACAGGATTAGCAGAGCGAGGTATGTAGGCGGTGCTACAGAGTTCTTGAAGTGGTGGCCTAACTACGGCT
ACACTAGAAGAACAGTATTTGGTATCTGCGCTCTGCTGAAGCCAGTTACCTTCGGAAAAAGAGTTGGTAG
CTCTTGATCCGGCAAACAAACCACCGCTGGTAGCGGTGGTTTTTTTGTTTGCAAGCAGCAGATTACGCGC
AGAAAAAAAGGATCTCAAGAAGATCCTTTGATCTTTTCTACGGGGTCTGACGCTCAGTGGAACGAAAACT
CACGTTAAGGGATTTTGGTCATGAGATTATCAAAAAGGATCTTCACCTAGATCCTTTTAAATTAAAAATG
AAGTTTTAAATCAATCTAAAGTATATATGAGTAAACTTGGTCTGACAGTTACCAATGCTTAATCAGTGAG
GCACCTATCTCAGCGATCTGTCTATTTCGTTCATCCATAGTTGCCTGACTCCCCGTCGTGTAGATAACTA
CGATACGGGAGGGCTTACCATCTGGCCCCAGTGCTGCAATGATACCGCGAGACCCACGCTCACCGGCTCC
AGATTTATCAGCAATAAACCAGCCAGCCGGAAGGGCCGAGCGCAGAAGTGGTCCTGCAACTTTATCCGCC
TCCATCCAGTCTATTAATTGTTGCCGGGAAGCTAGAGTAAGTAGTTCGCCAGTTAATAGTTTGCGCAACG
TTGTTGCCATTGCTACAGGCATCGTGGTGTCACGCTCGTCGTTTGGTATGGCTTCATTCAGCTCCGGTTC
CCAACGATCAAGGCGAGTTACATGATCCCCCATGTTGTGCAAAAAAGCGGTTAGCTCCTTCGGTCCTCCG
ATCGTTGTCAGAAGTAAGTTGGCCGCAGTGTTATCACTCATGGTTATGGCAGCACTGCATAATTCTCTTA
CTGTCATGCCATCCGTAAGATGCTTTTCTGTGACTGGTGAGTACTCAACCAAGTCATTCTGAGAATAGTG
TATGCGGCGACCGAGTTGCTCTTGCCCGGCGTCAATACGGGATAATACCGCGCCACATAGCAGAACTTTA
AAAGTGCTCATCATTGGAAAACGTTCTTCGGGGCGAAAACTCTCAAGGATCTTACCGCTGTTGAGATCCA
GTTCGATGTAACCCACTCGTGCACCCAACTGATCTTCAGCATCTTTTACTTTCACCAGCGTTTCTGGGTG
AGCAAAAACAGGAAGGCAAAATGCCGCAAAAAAGGGAATAAGGGCGACACGGAAATGTTGAATACTCATA
CTCTTCCTTTTTCAATATTATTGAAGCATTTATCAGGGTTATTGTCTCATGAGCGGATACATATTTGAAT
GTATTTAGAAAAATAAACAAATAGGGGTTCCGCGCACATTTCCCCGAAAAGTGCCACCTGACGTCGACGG
ATCGGGAGATCAACTTGTTTATTGCAGCTTATAATGGTTACAAATAAAGCAATAGCATCACAAATTTCAC
AAATAAAGCATTTTTTTCACTGCATTCTAGTTGTGGTTTGTCCAAACTCATCAATGTATCTTATCATGTC
TGGATCAACTGGATAACTCAAGCTAACCAAAATCATCCCAAACTTCCCACCCCATACCCTATTACCACTG
CCAATTACCTGTGGTTTCATTTACTCTAAACCTGTGATTCCTCTGAATTATTTTCATTTTAAAGAAATTG
TATTTGTTAAATATGTACTACAAACTTAGTAGT
Features (pLannotate 1.2.2; 24 found; start..end, strand, type, name):
    377..634     +  LTR            5' LTR (truncated): truncated 5' long terminal repeat (LTR) from HIV-1
    681..806     +  misc_feature   HIV-1 Ψ: packaging signal of human immunodeficiency virus type 1
    790..1128    +  CDS            HIV-1 gag (fragment): gag protein from human immunodeficiency virus 1; gag
   1303..1536    +  misc_feature   RRE: The Rev response element (RRE) of HIV-1 allows for Rev-dependent mRNA export from the nucleus to the cytoplasm.
   1913..2013    +  CDS            Rev (fragment): human immunodeficiency virus 1 (HIV-1) Rev protein; rev; enhances nuclear export of unspliced and incompletely spliced viral mRNAs
   2028..2143    +  misc_feature   cPPT/CTS: central polypurine tract and central termination sequence of HIV-1 (lacking the first T)
   2201..2504    +  enhancer       CMV enhancer: human cytomegalovirus immediate early enhancer
   2505..2708    +  promoter       CMV promoter: human cytomegalovirus (CMV) immediate early promoter
   2793..2820    +  misc_feature   MCS (fragment): multiple cloning site
   2821..4356    +  CDS            Gsdme: GSDME_MOUSE - Also known as Dfna5, Dfna5h. Experimental evidence at protein level: Swiss-Prot protein existence level 1. [Gasdermin-E, N-terminal]: Pore-forming protein produced by cleavage by CASP3 or granzyme B (GZMB), which converts non-inflammatory apoptosis to pyroptosis or promotes granzyme-mediated pyroptosis, respectively (PubMed:32188940). After cleavage, moves to the plasma membrane, homooligomerizes within the membrane and forms pores of 10-15 nanometers (nm) of inner diameter, triggering pyroptosis (By similarity). Binds to inner leaflet lipids, bisphosphorylated phosphatidylinosit
   4388..4887    +  promoter       PGK promoter: mouse phosphoglycerate kinase 1 promoter
   4908..5507    +  CDS            PuroR: puromycin N-acetyltransferase; pac from Streptomyces alboniger; confers resistance to puromycin
   5521..6109    +  misc_feature   WPRE: woodchuck hepatitis virus posttranscriptional regulatory element
   6126..6644    +  CDS            nef (fragment): NEF_HV1BR - Experimental evidence at protein level: Swiss-Prot protein existence level 1. Extracellular Nef protein targets CD4(+) T-lymphocytes for apoptosis by interacting with CXCR4 surface receptors (PubMed:14990729). From Human immunodeficiency virus type 1 group M subtype B (isolate BRU/LAI) (HIV-1).
   6692..6949    +  LTR            5' LTR (truncated): truncated 5' long terminal repeat (LTR) from HIV-1
   7102..7118    -  protein_bind   lac operator: The lac repressor binds to the lac operator to inhibit transcription in E. coli. This inhibition can be relieved by adding lactose or isopropyl-β-D-thiogalactopyranoside (IPTG). lac repressor encoded by lacI
   7126..7156    -  promoter       lac promoter: promoter for the E. coli lac operon
   7171..7192    -  protein_bind   CAP binding site: CAP binding activates transcription in the presence of cAMP. E. coli catabolite activator protein
   7205..7297    -  CDS            lacI (fragment): lac repressor; lacI; The lac repressor binds to the lac operator to inhibit transcription in E. coli. This inhibition can be relieved by adding lactose or isopropyl-β-D-thiogalactopyranoside (IPTG).
   7480..8068    -  rep_origin     ori: high-copy-number ColE1/pMB1/pBR322/pUC origin of replication
   8239..9099    -  CDS            AmpR: β-lactamase; bla; confers resistance to ampicillin, carbenicillin, and related antibiotics
   9100..9204    -  promoter       AmpR promoter: bla
   9252..9386    +  polyA_signal   SV40 poly(A) signal: SV40 polyadenylation signal
   9553..329     +  CDS            nef (fragment) (across the origin): NEF_HV1BR - Experimental evidence at protein level: Swiss-Prot protein existence level 1. Extracellular Nef protein targets CD4(+) T-lymphocytes for apoptosis by interacting with CXCR4 surface receptors (PubMed:14990729). From Human immunodeficiency virus type 1 group M subtype B (isolate BRU/LAI) (HIV-1).
