[The description below was written by a language model from this plasmid's Addgene catalogue record and pLannotate feature annotations shown in this document.]
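Description:
pLVX-Puro-mGSDME F2A is an HIV-1-based lentiviral expression plasmid built on the commercial pLVX-Puro backbone, designed to deliver a point-mutant mouse gasdermin E into mammalian cells. In bacteria it is maintained through a high-copy ColE1/pUC-type origin and selected with ampicillin via the β-lactamase gene. The catalogue lists a total size of about 9.6 kb, and the sequenced record is 9,553 nt.

The transfer cassette lies between two HIV-1 LTR sequences, both annotated as truncated LTRs, with adjoining nef-derived fragments. It carries the Ψ packaging signal with a short gag fragment, the Rev response element for Rev-dependent nuclear export of the genomic RNA, and the cPPT/CTS, which aids nuclear import of the reverse-transcribed genome. Within this frame, the human CMV immediate-early enhancer and promoter drive the roughly 1.5 kb mouse Gsdme (Dfna5) coding sequence, inserted by Gibson assembly at the multiple cloning site. No epitope tag or reporter is annotated. Downstream, a mouse PGK promoter expresses puromycin N-acetyltransferase so that transduced cells can be selected with puromycin, and a WPRE ahead of the 3' LTR enhances transcript expression.

The insert carries a phenylalanine-to-alanine substitution at residue 2. It was amplified from EMT6 cell cDNA and contains several silent nucleotide variants that leave the amino acid sequence otherwise unchanged. Gasdermin E is cleaved by caspase-3 or granzyme B to release a pore-forming N-terminal fragment that triggers pyroptosis. The record does not state the functional consequence of F2A, but the construct comes from work on gasdermin E in tumour suppression and anti-tumour immunity and is suited to making stable cell lines expressing this mutant.
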