Addgene plasmid #154878: pLVX-Puro-mGSDME F2A
Purpose: Expresses mGSDME F2A in mammalian cells
Depositing lab: Judy Lieberman. Depositing organization: Boston Children's Hospital. Publication: Gasdermin E suppresses tumour growth by activating anti-tumour immunity. Zhang Z, Zhang Y, Xia S, Kong Q, Li S, Liu X, Junqueira C, Meza-Sosa KF, Mok TMY, Ansara J, Sengupta S, Yao Y, Wu H, Lieberman J. Nature. 2020 Mar;579(7799):415-420. doi: 10.1038/s41586-020-2071-9. Epub 2020 Mar 11. PubMed 32188940.
Backbone
  Vector backbone: pLVX-Puro
  Backbone manufacturer: Clontech
  Backbone size w/o insert (bp): 8102
  Total vector size (bp): 9600
  Modifications to backbone: none
  Vector type: Lentiviral
  Selectable markers: Puromycin
Growth in bacteria
  Bacterial resistance: Ampicillin, 100 μg/mL
  Growth temperature: 37°C
  Growth strain: NEB Stable
  Copy number: Unknown
Gene/Insert
  Gene/Insert name: GSDME (alt name: DNFA5)
  Species: M. musculus (mouse)
  Insert size (bp): 1539
  Mutation: changes Phenylalanine 2 to Alanine
  GenBank ID: NM_018769
  Entrez Gene: Gsdme (a.k.a. 2310037D07Rik, 4932441K13Rik, Dfna5, Dfna5h, EG14210, Fin15)
  Promoter: CMV
  Cloning method: Gibson Cloning
  Sequencing primers: 5′ agcgctaccggactcagatctcgagATGGCTGCCAAAGCAACTCGAAAT; 3′ AGGACATGCTACAGGTCAAGACTAGggatcccgcgactctagataattc
Terms and licenses: Academic/Nonprofit Terms; Industry Terms: Not Available to Industry
Depositor comments: Mouse GSDME CDS was amplified form cDNA derived from EMT6 cell. It contains several variants in DNA sequence (540 T-C, 600 G-T, 609 G-A, 1011 T-C) but the amino acid is not affected.
How to cite: pLVX-Puro-mGSDME F2A was a gift from Judy Lieberman (Addgene plasmid # 154878 ; http://n2t.net/addgene:154878 ; RRID:Addgene_154878)
